Addgene plasmid #230668: AiP1533 - pAAV-AiE2040m-minBG-SYFP2-WPRE3-BGHpA
Purpose: AiE2040m is an enhancer sequence, designed to drive AAV-mediated transgene expression in specific populations of brain cells
Depositing lab: Allen Institute for Brain Science & Bosiljka Tasic. Depositing organization: Allen Institute. Publication: A suite of enhancer AAVs and transgenic mouse lines for genetic access to cortical cell types. Ben-Simon Y, Hooper M, Narayan S, Daigle TL, Dwivedi D, Way SW, Oster A, Stafford DA, Mich JK, Taormina MJ, Martinez RA, Opitz-Araya X, Roth JR, Alexander JR, Allen S, Amster A, Arbuckle J, Ayala A, Baker PM, Bakken TE, Barcelli T, Barta S, Bendrick J, Bertagnolli D, Bielstein C, Bishwakarma P, Bowlus J, Boyer G, Brouner K, Casian B, Casper T, Chakka AB, Chakrabarty R, Chance RK, Chavan S, Clark M, Colbert K, Collman F, Daniel S, Departee M, DiValentin P, Donadio N, Dotson N, Egdorf T, Fliss T, Gabitto M, Garcia J, Gary A, Gasperini M, Gloe J, Goldy J, Gore BB, Graybuck L, Greisman N, Haeseleer F, Halterman C, Haradon Z, Hastings SD, Helback O, Ho W, Hockemeyer D, Huang C, Huff S, Hunker A, Johansen N, Jones D, Juneau Z, Kalmbach B, Kannan M, Khem S, Kussick E, Kutsal R, Larsen R, Lee C, Lee AY, Leibly M, Lenz GH, Li S, Liang E, Lusk N, Madigan Z, Malloy J, Malone J, McCue R, Melchor J, Mollenkopf T, Moosman S, Morin E, Newman D, Ng L, Ngo K, Omstead V, Otto S, Oyama A, Pena N, Pham T, Phillips E, Pom CA, Potekhina L, Ransford S, Ray PL, Rette D, Reynoldson C, Rimorin C, Rocha D, Ruiz A, Sanchez REA, Sawyer L, Sedeno-Cortes A, Sevigny JP, Shapovalova N, Shepard N, Shulga L, Sigler AR, Siverts L, Soliman S, Somasundaram S, Staats B, Stewart K, Szelenyi E, Tieu M, Trader C, Tran A, van Velthoven CTJ, Walker M, Wang Y, Weed N, Wirthlin M, Wood T, Wynalda B, Yao Z, Zhou T, Ariza J, Dee N, Reding M, Ronellenfitch K, Mufti S, Sunkin SM, Smith KA, Esposito L, Waters J, Thyagarajan B, Yao S, Lein ES, Zeng H, Levi BP, Ngai J, Ting JT, Tasic B. Cell. 2025 May 16:S0092-8674(25)00513-6. doi: 10.1016/j.cell.2025.05.002. PubMed 40403729.
Backbone
  Vector backbone: pAAV2
  Vector type: AAV
Growth in bacteria
  Bacterial resistance: Ampicillin, 100 μg/mL
  Growth temperature: 37°C
  Growth strain: NEB Stable
  Copy number: High Copy
Gene/Insert
  Gene/Insert name: SYFP2
  Species: Synthetic
  Promoter: minBG
  Cloning method: Restriction Enzyme; 5′ cloning site MluI (unknown if destroyed); 3′ cloning site SacI (unknown if destroyed)
Terms and licenses: Academic/Nonprofit Terms; Industry Terms: Not Available to Industry
How to cite: AiP1533 - pAAV-AiE2040m-minBG-SYFP2-WPRE3-BGHpA was a gift from Allen Institute for Brain Science & Bosiljka Tasic (Addgene plasmid # 230668 ; http://n2t.net/addgene:230668 ; RRID:Addgene_230668)
