[The description below was written by a language model from this plasmid's Addgene catalogue record and pLannotate feature annotations shown in this document.]
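Description:
AiP1533 - pAAV-AiE2040m-minBG-SYFP2-WPRE3-BGHpA is an AAV transfer plasmid built on a pAAV2 backbone, about 4.7 kb in the sequenced record, and intended for packaging a reporter genome into recombinant adeno-associated virus for delivery to brain tissue. In bacteria it is maintained through a high-copy ColE1/pUC-type origin and selected with ampicillin via the β-lactamase gene and its own promoter. An f1 phage origin and small remnants of the pBR322 bom and rop regions are also present in the backbone.

The payload lies between AAV2 inverted terminal repeats, which provide the cis signals for genome replication and encapsidation. One ITR is annotated in full, while the other is detected only as two short fragments, so the annotation of that repeat is incomplete. Within the ITRs, the AiE2040m enhancer is placed upstream of a minimal beta-globin promoter (minBG). The minimal promoter has little activity by itself, so expression depends on the enhancer, which is described as designed to drive transgene expression in specific populations of brain cells. The record does not state which populations. Neither the enhancer nor minBG was picked up by the automated feature table, although an unannotated stretch between the left ITR and the coding sequence is where they would sit. The expressed gene is SYFP2, a rapidly maturing monomeric yellow fluorescent protein, followed by WPRE3, a shortened woodchuck hepatitis virus posttranscriptional element (annotated as two WPRE fragments) that boosts transcript expression, and the bovine growth hormone polyadenylation signal. The construct serves as a fluorescent reporter for labelling cells and assessing enhancer specificity, and belongs to a collection of enhancer AAVs for genetic access to cortical cell types.
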