Features (pLannotate 1.2.2; 14 found; start..end, strand, type, name):
    325..374     -  misc_feature   bom (fragment): basis of mobility region from pBR322
    476..511     -  CDS            rop (fragment): Rop protein, which maintains plasmids at low copy number; rop
    606..710     +  promoter       AmpR promoter: bla
    711..1571    +  CDS            AmpR: β-lactamase; bla; confers resistance to ampicillin, carbenicillin, and related antibiotics
   1742..2330    +  rep_origin     ori: high-copy-number ColE1/pMB1/pBR322/pUC origin of replication
   2403..2430    +  repeat_region  AAV2 ITR (fragment): inverted terminal repeat of adeno-associated virus serotype 2 inverted
   2459..2486    +  repeat_region  AAV2 ITR (fragment): inverted terminal repeat of adeno-associated virus serotype 2 inverted
   3148..3864    +  CDS            SYFP2: SYFP2 is a basic (constitutively fluorescent) yellow fluorescent protein published in 2006, derived from Aequorea victoria. It is reported to be a very rapidly-maturing monomer with moderate acid sensitivity.
   3904..4061    +  misc_feature   WPRE (fragment): woodchuck hepatitis virus posttranscriptional regulatory element
   4067..4147    +  misc_feature   WPRE (fragment): woodchuck hepatitis virus posttranscriptional regulatory element
   4164..4275    +  polyA_signal   bGH poly(A) signal: bovine growth hormone polyadenylation signal
   4393..4533    +  repeat_region  AAV2 ITR: inverted terminal repeat of adeno-associated virus serotype 2 inverted
   4538..4589    -  misc_feature   bom (fragment): basis of mobility region from pBR322
   4608..324     +  rep_origin     f1 ori (across the origin) (sequence partly withheld): f1 bacteriophage origin of replication; arrow indicates direction of (+) strand synthesis
>Addgene plasmid #230668 | AiP1533 - pAAV-AiE2040m-minBG-SYFP2-WPRE3-BGHpA | addgene full sequence | sequence record 466271 | Addgene NGS Result
[134 nt withheld, positions 1-134]
CCTTTGACGTTGGAGTCCACGTTCTTT
[37 nt withheld, positions 162-198]
ACTCTATCTCGGGCTATTCTTTTGATTTATAAGGGATTTTGCCGATTTCGGTCTATTGGTTAAAAAATGA
GCTGATTTAACAAAAATTTAACGCGAATTTTAACAAAATATTAACGTTTACAATTTTATGGTGCACTCTC
AGTACAATCTGCTCTGATGCCGCATAGTTAAGCCAGCCCCGACACCCGCCAACACCCGCTGACGCGCCCT
GACGGGCTTGTCTGCTCCCGGCATCCGCTTACAGACAAGCTGTGACCGTCTCCGGGAGCTGCATGTGTCA
GAGGTTTTCACCGTCATCACCGAAACGCGCGAGACGAAAGGGCCTCGTGATACGCCTATTTTTATAGGTT
AATGTCATGATAATAATGGTTTCTTAGACGTCAGGTGGCACTTTTCGGGGAAATGTGCGCGGAACCCCTA
TTTGTTTATTTTTCTAAATACATTCAAATATGTATCCGCTCATGAGACAATAACCCTGATAAATGCTTCA
ATAATATTGAAAAAGGAAGAGTATGAGTATTCAACATTTCCGTGTCGCCCTTATTCCCTTTTTTGCGGCA
TTTTGCCTTCCTGTTTTTGCTCACCCAGAAACGCTGGTGAAAGTAAAAGATGCTGAAGATCAGTTGGGTG
CACGAGTGGGTTACATCGAACTGGATCTCAACAGCGGTAAGATCCTTGAGAGTTTTCGCCCCGAAGAACG
TTTTCCAATGATGAGCACTTTTAAAGTTCTGCTATGTGGCGCGGTATTATCCCGTATTGACGCCGGGCAA
GAGCAACTCGGTCGCCGCATACACTATTCTCAGAATGACTTGGTTGAGTACTCACCAGTCACAGAAAAGC
ATCTTACGGATGGCATGACAGTAAGAGAATTATGCAGTGCTGCCATAACCATGAGTGATAACACTGCGGC
CAACTTACTTCTGACAACGATCGGAGGACCGAAGGAGCTAACCGCTTTTTTGCACAACATGGGGGATCAT
GTAACTCGCCTTGATCGTTGGGAACCGGAGCTGAATGAAGCCATACCAAACGACGAGCGTGACACCACGA
TGCCTGTAGCAATGGCAACAACGTTGCGCAAACTATTAACTGGCGAACTACTTACTCTAGCTTCCCGGCA
ACAATTAATAGACTGGATGGAGGCGGATAAAGTTGCAGGACCACTTCTGCGCTCGGCCCTTCCGGCTGGC
TGGTTTATTGCTGATAAATCTGGAGCCGGTGAGCGTGGGTCTCGCGGTATCATTGCAGCACTGGGGCCAG
ATGGTAAGCCCTCCCGTATCGTAGTTATCTACACGACGGGGAGTCAGGCAACTATGGATGAACGAAATAG
ACAGATCGCTGAGATAGGTGCCTCACTGATTAAGCATTGGTAACTGTCAGACCAAGTTTACTCATATATA
CTTTAGATTGATTTAAAACTTCATTTTTAATTTAAAAGGATCTAGGTGAAGATCCTTTTTGATAATCTCA
TGACCAAAATCCCTTAACGTGAGTTTTCGTTCCACTGAGCGTCAGACCCCGTAGAAAAGATCAAAGGATC
TTCTTGAGATCCTTTTTTTCTGCGCGTAATCTGCTGCTTGCAAACAAAAAAACCACCGCTACCAGCGGTG
GTTTGTTTGCCGGATCAAGAGCTACCAACTCTTTTTCCGAAGGTAACTGGCTTCAGCAGAGCGCAGATAC
CAAATACTGTTCTTCTAGTGTAGCCGTAGTTAGGCCACCACTTCAAGAACTCTGTAGCACCGCCTACATA
CCTCGCTCTGCTAATCCTGTTACCAGTGGCTGCTGCCAGTGGCGATAAGTCGTGTCTTACCGGGTTGGAC
TCAAGACGATAGTTACCGGATAAGGCGCAGCGGTCGGGCTGAACGGGGGGTTCGTGCACACAGCCCAGCT
TGGAGCGAACGACCTACACCGAACTGAGATACCTACAGCGTGAGCTATGAGAAAGCGCCACGCTTCCCGA
AGGGAGAAAGGCGGACAGGTATCCGGTAAGCGGCAGGGTCGGAACAGGAGAGCGCACGAGGGAGCTTCCA
GGGGGAAACGCCTGGTATCTTTATAGTCCTGTCGGGTTTCGCCACCTCTGACTTGAGCGTCGATTTTTGT
GATGCTCGTCAGGGGGGCGGAGCCTATGGAAAAACGCCAGCAACGCGGCCTTTTTACGGTTCCTGGCCTT
TTGCTGGCCTTTTGCTCACATGTCCTGCAGGCAGCTGCGCGCTCGCTCGCTCACTGAGGCCGCCCGGGCG
TCGGGCGACCTTTGGTCGCCCGGCCTCAGTGAGCGAGCGAGCGCGCAGAGAGGGAGTGGCCAACTCCATC
ACTAGGGGTTCCTGCGGCCGCACGCGTTAGAATGCAGGCTCTTTCCCCTTACCTGGCCCATTAGGAGCGC
CAATTAGTGAAAACTGGTGCCATTGCTGCCTTTACAAATTAATGTTGGGATAGCCCTCCACCCAGGAAGG
CAGATATGTCTCCTTCGTGCCTAGCCCCCTCCCCCCTCCACAGCTCTCCTCTTAAGTGCCCACTTCCTCC
GGAATTATCATCAGCTGTCTTGTTGGGAGTCTGAATAGAGAGATTAATGAGCTAATAGGAAATTAAGACT
CAGAAAGCAATTTCCAGTTATCTAAATCGAGGCGTTTCATCTAATCGGTTCAGGAGTGTGGAAGGGAGCT
GCGTGCAGAGAGGCCGGATGTCAGCACTATTCTGCATTGTCTCATCAGTACGGACTCAGCTGCCAGGGTC
TGCCCTTGCAGTGGGTTTCCTGGCTTTTGGTTGTCTGTGTCCCACCCCACTTAGAGTTTCTTCCATGGGG
GTCTAAAGCCCCTAGATCTCATTTATTGGAAACCTTTCTATCTCTGTCTCGAGCTCGGGCTGGGCATAAA
AGTCAGGGCAGAGCCATCTATTGCTTACATTTGCTTCTGGGATCCAGATCTTTCGAAGCTAGCGCTACCG
GTCGCCACCATGGTGAGCAAGGGCGAGGAGCTGTTCACCGGGGTGGTGCCCATCCTGGTCGAGCTGGACG
GCGACGTAAACGGCCACAAGTTCAGCGTGTCCGGCGAGGGCGAGGGCGATGCCACCTACGGCAAGCTGAC
CCTGAAGCTGATCTGCACCACCGGCAAGCTGCCCGTGCCCTGGCCCACCCTCGTGACCACCCTGGGCTAC
GGCGTGCAGTGCTTCGCCCGCTACCCCGACCACATGAAGCAGCACGACTTCTTCAAGTCCGCCATGCCCG
AAGGCTACGTCCAGGAGCGCACCATCTTCTTCAAGGACGACGGCAACTACAAGACCCGCGCCGAGGTGAA
GTTCGAGGGCGACACCCTGGTGAACCGCATCGAGCTGAAGGGCATCGACTTCAAGGAGGACGGCAACATC
CTGGGGCACAAGCTGGAGTACAACTACAACAGCCACAACGTCTATATCACCGCCGACAAGCAGAAGAACG
GCATCAAGGCCAACTTCAAGATCCGCCACAACATCGAGGACGGCGGCGTGCAGCTCGCCGACCACTACCA
GCAGAACACCCCCATCGGCGACGGCCCCGTGCTGCTGCCCGACAACCACTACCTGAGCTACCAGTCCAAG
CTGAGCAAAGACCCCAACGAGAAGCGCGATCACATGGTCCTGCTGGAGTTCGTGACCGCCGCCGGGATCA
CTCTCGGCATGGACGAGCTGTACAAGTAAGTCGACGGCGCGCCGCGGCCGCGAATTCGATATCATAATCA
ACCTCTGGATTACAAAATTTGTGAAAGATTGACTGGTATTCTTAACTATGTTGCTCCTTTTACGCTATGT
GGATACGCTGCTTTAATGCCTTTGTATCATGCTATTGCTTCCCGTATGGCTTTCATTTTCTCCTCCTTGT
ATAAATCCTGGTTAGTTCTTGCCACGGCGGAACTCATCGCCGCCTGCCTTGCCCGCTGCTGGACAGGGGC
TCGGCTGTTGGGCACTGACAATTCCGTGGCTCGAGAGATCTTCGACTGTGCCTTCTAGTTGCCAGCCATC
TGTTGTTTGCCCCTCCCCCGTGCCTTCCTTGACCCTGGAAGGTGCCACTCCCACTGTCCTTTCCTAATAA
AATGAGGAAATTGCATCGCATTGTCTGAGTAGGTGTCATTCTATTCTGGGGGGTGGGGTGGGGCAGGACA
GCAAGGGGGAGGATTGGGAAGACAATAGCAGGCATGAGATCTCACGTGCGGACCGAGCGGCCGCAGGAAC
CCCTAGTGATGGAGTTGGCCACTCCCTCTCTGCGCGCTCGCTCGCTCACTGAGGCCGGGCGACCAAAGGT
CGCCCGACGCCCGGGCTTTGCCCGGGCGGCCTCAGTGAGCGAGCGAGCGCGCAGCTGCCTGCAGGGGCGC
CTGATGCGGTATTTTCTCCTTACGCATCTGTGCGGTATTTCACACCGCATA
[95 nt withheld, positions 4590-4684]
T
[46 nt withheld, positions 4686-4731]
CGCCGGCT
